Addgene plasmid #78271: J23100-mRFP1-331Bb
Purpose: mRFP1 behind constitutive promoter J23100 in pSEVA331Bb backbone
Depositing lab: Tom Ellis. Depositing organization: Imperial College London. Publication: Engineering control of bacterial cellulose production using a genetic toolkit and a new cellulose-producing strain. Florea M, Hagemann H, Santosa G, Abbott J, Micklem CN, Spencer-Milnes X, de Arroyo Garcia L, Paschou D, Lazenbatt C, Kong D, Chughtai H, Jensen K, Freemont PS, Kitney R, Reeve B, Ellis T. Proc Natl Acad Sci U S A. 2016 Jun 14;113(24):E3431-40. doi: 10.1073/pnas.1522985113. Epub 2016 May 31. PubMed 27247386.
Backbone
  Vector backbone: pSEVA331Bb
  Backbone size w/o insert (bp): 2893
Growth in bacteria
  Bacterial resistance: Chloramphenicol, 25 μg/mL
  Growth temperature: 37°C
  Growth strain: DH5alpha
  Copy number: Unknown
Gene/Insert
  Gene/Insert name: J23100-mRFP1
Terms and licenses: Academic/Nonprofit Terms; Industry Terms: Not Available to Industry
How to cite: J23100-mRFP1-331Bb was a gift from Tom Ellis (Addgene plasmid # 78271 ; http://n2t.net/addgene:78271 ; RRID:Addgene_78271)
