[The description below was written by a language model from this plasmid's Addgene catalogue record and pLannotate feature annotations shown in this document.]
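Description:
J23100-mRFP1-331Bb is a small (about 3.8 kb) broad-host-range bacterial expression plasmid built on pSEVA331Bb, a pSEVA331 derivative whose cloning site carries BioBrick prefix and suffix sequences, both of which are annotated flanking the cargo. Replication depends on the pBBR1 oriV together with its cognate Rep protein, a system from Bordetella bronchiseptica that functions in many Gram-negative species as well as in E. coli. Selection is by chloramphenicol, through the cat gene expressed from its own promoter. An incP oriT is also present, so the plasmid can be mobilised by conjugation when transfer functions are supplied in trans. The record lists the copy number as unknown.

The payload is a simple constitutive reporter cassette. The synthetic Anderson-family promoter J23100 drives mRFP1, a monomeric red fluorescent protein derived from Discosoma. The automated annotation labels the promoter region as a fragment of the closely related J23119, which most likely reflects sequence similarity within this promoter family rather than a different part; the catalogue entry names J23100. Downstream of mRFP1 lie the rrnB T1 and T7Te terminators, followed by the backbone's lambda t0 terminator, and a second rrnB T1 terminator sits upstream of the prefix, insulating the cassette from read-through in either direction.

The plasmid was deposited as part of a genetic toolkit for engineering bacterial cellulose production in a cellulose-producing strain. A construct of this kind serves as a red fluorescent readout of constitutive promoter activity and of plasmid function in non-model hosts, and as a reference against other promoter–reporter combinations.
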