Features (pLannotate 1.2.2; 13 found; start..end, strand, type, name):
      1..25      +  promoter       J23119(SpeI) promoter (fragment): bacterial promoter (Registry of Standard Biological Parts BBa J23119) modified to end with an SpeI site
     62..736     +  CDS            mRFP1: mRFP1 is a basic (constitutively fluorescent) red fluorescent protein published in 2002, derived from Discosoma sp.. It is reported to be a somewhat slowly-maturing monomer with low acid sensitivity.
    784..855     +  terminator     rrnB T1 terminator: transcription terminator T1 from the E. coli rrnB gene
    871..898     +  terminator     T7Te terminator: phage T7 early transcription terminator
    905..925     +  misc_feature   BioBrick suffix: universal suffix for all parts
    930..1024    +  terminator     lambda t0 terminator: transcription terminator from phage lambda
   1072..1174    +  promoter       cat promoter: promoter of the E. coli cat gene encoding chloramphenicol acetyltransferase
   1175..1831    +  CDS            cat: CAT_ECOLX - Experimental evidence at protein level: Swiss-Prot protein existence level 1. This enzyme is an effector of chloramphenicol resistance in bacteria. From Escherichia coli. This protein is used as a marker in many commonly used cloning vectors, such as pACYC184.
   1983..2091    +  oriT           oriT: incP origin of transfer
   2102..2764    -  CDS            pBBR1 Rep: replication protein for the broad-host-range plasmid pBBR1 from Bordetella bronchiseptica
   2765..3536    -  rep_origin     pBBR1 oriV: replication origin of the broad-host-range plasmid pBBR1 from Bordetella bronchiseptica; requires the pBBR1 Rep protein for replication
   3651..3737    -  terminator     rrnB T1 terminator: Escherichia coli rrnB; transcription terminator T1 from the E. coli rrnB gene
   3776..3797    +  misc_feature   BioBrick prefix: BioBrick prefix for parts that do not start with "ATG"
>Addgene plasmid #78271 | J23100-mRFP1-331Bb | depositor full sequence | sequence record 146147 | J23100-mRFP1-331Bb sequence 3797 bps
TTGACGGCTAGCTCAGTCCTAGGTACAGTGCTAGCTACTAGTGAAAGAGGAGAAATACTAGATGGCTTCC
TCCGAAGACGTTATCAAAGAGTTCATGCGTTTCAAAGTTCGTATGGAAGGTTCCGTTAACGGTCACGAGT
TCGAAATCGAAGGTGAAGGTGAAGGTCGTCCGTACGAAGGTACCCAGACCGCTAAACTGAAAGTTACCAA
AGGTGGTCCGCTGCCGTTCGCTTGGGACATCCTGTCCCCGCAGTTCCAGTACGGTTCCAAAGCTTACGTT
AAACACCCGGCTGACATCCCGGACTACCTGAAACTGTCCTTCCCGGAAGGTTTCAAATGGGAACGTGTTA
TGAACTTCGAAGACGGTGGTGTTGTTACCGTTACCCAGGACTCCTCCCTGCAAGACGGTGAGTTCATCTA
CAAAGTTAAACTGCGTGGTACCAACTTCCCGTCCGACGGTCCGGTTATGCAGAAAAAAACCATGGGTTGG
GAAGCTTCCACCGAACGTATGTACCCGGAAGACGGTGCTCTGAAAGGTGAAATCAAAATGCGTCTGAAAC
TGAAAGACGGTGGTCACTACGACGCTGAAGTTAAAACCACCTACATGGCTAAAAAACCGGTTCAGCTGCC
GGGTGCTTACAAAACCGACATCAAACTGGACATCACCTCCCACAACGAAGACTACACCATCGTTGAACAG
TACGAACGTGCTGAAGGTCGTCACTCCACCGGTGCTTAATAACGCTGATAGTGCTAGTGTAGATCGCTAC
TAGAGCCAGGCATCAAATAAAACGAAAGGCTCAGTCGAAAGACTGGGCCTTTCGTTTTATCTGTTGTTTG
TCGGTGAACGCTCTCTACTAGAGTCACACTGGCTCACCTTCGGGTGGGCCTTTCTGCGTTTATATACTAG
AAGCGGCCGCTGCAGCTTGGACTCCTGTTGATAGATCCAGTAATGACCTCAGAACTCCATCTGGATTTGT
TCAGAACGCTCGGTTGCCGCCGGGCGTTTTTTATTGGTGAGAATCCAGGGGTCCCCAATAATTACGATTT
AAATTGGCGAAAATGAGACGTTGATCGGCACGTAAGAGGTTCCAACTTTCACCATAATGAAATAAGATCA
CTACCGGGCGTATTTTTTGAGTTATCGAGATTTTCAGGAGCTAAGGAAGCTAAAATGGAGAAAAAAATCA
CTGGATATACCACCGTTGATATATCCCAATGGCATCGTAAAGAACATTTTGAGGCATTTCAGTCAGTTGC
TCAATGTACCTATAACCAGACCGTTCAGCTGGATATTACGGCCTTTTTAAAGACCGTAAAGAAAAATAAG
CACAAGTTTTATCCGGCCTTTATTCACATTCTTGCCCGCCTGATGAATGCTCATCCGGAATTTCGTATGG
CAATGAAAGACGGTGAGCTGGTGATATGGGATAGTGTTCACCCTTGTTACACCGTTTTCCATGAGCAAAC
TGAAACGTTTTCATCGCTCTGGAGTGAATACCACGACGATTTCCGGCAGTTTCTACACATATATTCGCAA
GATGTGGCGTGTTACGGTGAAAACCTGGCCTATTTCCCTAAAGGGTTTATTGAGAATATGTTTTTCGTCT
CAGCCAATCCCTGGGTGAGTTTCACCAGTTTTGATTTAAACGTGGCCAATATGGACAACTTCTTCGCCCC
CGTTTTCACCATGGGCAAATATTATACGCAAGGCGACAAGGTGCTGATGCCGCTGGCGATTCAGGTTCAT
CATGCCGTTTGTGATGGCTTCCATGTCGGCAGAATGCTTAATGAATTACAACAGTACTGCGATGAGTGGC
AGGGCGGGGCGTAATTTGACTTTTGTCCTTTTCCGCTGCATAACCCTGCTTCGGGGTCATTATAGCGATT
TTTTCGGTATATCCATCCTTTTTCGCACGATATACAGGATTTTGCCAAAGGGTTCGTGTAGACTTTCCTT
GGTGTATCCAACGGCGTCAGCCGGGCAGGATAGGTGAAGTAGGCCCACCCGCGAGCGGGTGTTCCTTCTT
CACTGTCCCTTATTCGCACCTGGCGGTGCTCAACGGGAATCCTGCTCTGCGAGGCTGGCCGTAGGCCGGC
CCTACCGGCGCGGCAGCGTTACCCGTGTCGGCGGCTCCAACGGCTCGCCATCGTCCAGAAAACACGGCTC
ATCGGGCATCGGCAGGCGCTGCTGCCCGCGCCGTTCCCATTCCTCCGTTTCGGTCAAGGCTGGCAGGTCT
GGTTCCATGCCCGGAATGCCGGGCTGGCTGGGCGGCTCCTCGCCGGGGCCGGTCGGTAGTTGCTGCTCGC
CCGGATACAGGGTCGGGATGCGGCGCAGGTCGCCATGCCCCAACAGCGATTCGTCCTGGTCGTCGTGATC
AACCACCACGGCGGCACTGAACACCGACAGGCGCAACTGGTCGCGGGGCTGGCCCCACGCCACGCGGTCA
TTGACCACGTAGGCCGACACGGTGCCGGGGCCGTTGAGCTTCACGACGGAGATCCAGCGCTCGGCCACCA
AGTCCTTGACTGCGTATTGGACCGTCCGCAAAGAACGTCCGATGAGCTTGGAAAGTGTCTTCTGGCTGAC
CACCACGGCGTTCTGGTGGCCCATCTGCGCCACGAGGTGATGCAGCAGCATTGCCGCCGTGGGTTTCCTC
GCAATAAGCCCGGCCCACGCCTCATGCGCTTTGCGTTCCGTTTGCACCCAGTGACCGGGCTTGTTCTTGG
CTTGAATGCCGATTTCTCTGGACTGCGTGGCCATGCTTATCTCCATGCGGTAGGGGTGCCGCACGGTTGC
GGCACCATGCGCAATCAGCTGCAACTTTTCGGCAGCGCGACAACAATTATGCGTTGCGTAAAAGTGGCAG
TCAATTACAGATTTTCTTTAACCTACGCAATGAGCTATTGCGGGGGGTGCCGCAATGAGCTGTTGCGTAC
CCCCCTTTTTTAAGTTGTTGATTTTTAAGTCTTTCGCATTTCGCCCTATATCTAGTTCTTTGGTGCCCAA
AGAAGGGCACCCCTGCGGGGTTCCCCCACGCCTTCGGCGCGGCTCCCCCTCCGGCAAAAAGTGGCCCCTC
CGGGGCTTGTTGATCGACTGCGCGGCCTTCGGCCTTGCCCAAGGTGGCGCTGCCCCCTTGGAACCCCCGC
ACTCGCCGCCGTGAGGCTCGGGGGGCAGGCGGGCGGGCTTCGCCCTTCGACTGCCCCCACTCGCATAGGC
TTGGGTCGTTCCAGGCGCGTCAAGGCCAAGCCGCTGCGCGGTCGCTGCGCGAGCCTTGACCCGCCTTCCA
CTTGGTGTCCAACCGGCAAGCGAAGCGCGCAGGCCGCAGGCCGGAGGCTTTTCCCCAGAGAAAATTAAAA
AAATTGATGGGGCAAGGCCGCAGGCCGCGCAGTTGGAGCCGGTGGGTATGTGGTCGAAGGCTGGGTAGCC
GGTGGGCAATCCCTGTGGTCAAGCTCGTGGGCAGGCGCAGCCTGTCCATCAGCTTGTCCAGCAGGGTTGT
CCACGGGCCGAGCGAAGCGAGCCAGCCGGTGGCCGCTCGCGGCCATCGTCCACATATCCACGGGCTGGCA
AGGGAGCGCAGCGACCGCGCAGGGCGAAGCCCGGAGAGCAAGCCCGTAGGGGGGGCGCGCCCAGCTGTCT
AGGGCGGCGGATTTGTCCTACTCAGGAGAGCGTTCACCGACAAACAACAGATAAAACGAAAGGCCCAGTC
TTTCGACTGAGCCTTTCGTTTTATTTGATGCCTTTAATTAAAGCGGATAACAATTTCACACAGGAGAATT
CGCGGCCGCTTCTAGAG
