>Addgene plasmid #78271 | J23100-mRFP1-331Bb | addgene partial sequence | sequence record 150634 | M13pUC-Rev 5'-AGCGGATAACAATTTCACACAGG-3'
GCTAGCTCAGTCCTAGGTACAGTGCTAGCTACTAGTGAAAGAGGAGAAATACTAGATGGCTTCCTCCGAA
GACGTTATCAAAGAGTTCATGCGTTTCAAAGTTCGTATGGAAGGTTCCGTTAACGGTCACGAGTTCGAAA
TCGAAGGTGAAGGTGAAGGTCGTCCGTACGAAGGTACCCAGACCGCTAAACTGAAAGTTACCAAAGGTGG
TCCGCTGCCGTTCGCTTGGGACATCCTGTCCCCGCAGTTCCAGTACGGTTCCAAAGCTTACGTTAAACAC
CCGGCTGACATCCCGGACTACCTGAAACTGTCCTTCCCGGAAGGTTTCAAATGGGAACGTGTTATGAACT
TCGAAGACGGTGGTGTTGTTACCGTTACCCAGGACTCCTCCCTGCAAGACGGTGAGTTCATCTACAAAGT
TAAACTGCGTGGTACCAACTTCCCGTCCGACGGTCCGGTTATGCAGAAAAAAACCATGGGTTGGGAAGCT
TCCACCGAACGTATGTACCCGGAAGACGGTGCTCTGAAAGGTGAAATCAAAATGCGTCTGAAACTGAAAG
ACGGTGGTCACTACGACGCTGAAGTTAAAACCACCTACATGGCTAAAAAACCGGTTCAGCTGCCGGGTGC
TTACAAAACCGACATCAAACTGGACATCACCTCCCACAACGAAGACTACACCATCGTTGAACAGTACGAA
CGTGCTGAAGGTCGTCACTCCACCGGTGCTTAATAACGCTGATAGTGCTAGTGTAGATCGCTACTAGAGC
CAGGCATCAA
