>Addgene plasmid #78271 | J23100-mRFP1-331Bb | addgene partial sequence | sequence record 151142 | jkRFP-R 5'-gctttggaaccgtactggaa-3'
CACCTTTGGTAACTTTCAGTTTAGCGGTCTGGGTACCTTCGTACGGACGACCTTCACCTTCACCTTCGAT
TTCGAACTCGTGACCGTTAACGGAACCTTCCATACGAACTTTGAAACGCATGAACTCTTTGATAACGTCT
TCGGAGGAAGCCATCTAGTATTTCTCCTCTTTCACTAGTAGCTAGCACTGTACCTAGGACTGAGCTAGCC
GTCAACTCTAGAAGCGGCCGCGAATTCTCCTGTGTGAAATTGTTATCCGCTTTAATTAAAGGCATCAAAT
AAAACGAAAGGCTCAGTCGAAAGACTGGGCCTTTCGTTTTATCTGTTGTTTGTCGGTGAACGCTCTCCTG
AGTAGGACAAATCCGCCGCCCTAGACAGCTGGGCGCGCCCCCCCTACGGGCTTGCTCTCCGGGCTTCGCC
CTGCGCGGTCGCTGCGCTCCCTTGCCAGCCCGTGGATATGTGGACGA
